Addgene plasmid #246505: pMAPLe4 PCMTD1 F57 F217 F220
Purpose: Recombinant protein expression of PCMTD1 F57 F217 F220
Depositing lab: Steven Clarke. Depositing organization: University of California, Los Angeles (UCLA). Publication: Structural basis for L-isoaspartyl-containing protein recognition by the PCMTD1 cullin-RING E3 ubiquitin ligase. Pang EZ, Zhao B, Flowers C, Oroudjeva E, Winter JB, Pandey V, Sawaya MR, Wohlschlegel J, Loo JA, Rodriguez JA, Clarke SG. bioRxiv [Preprint]. 2025 May 21:2025.05.21.654933. doi: 10.1101/2025.05.21.654933. PubMed 40475564.
Backbone
  Vector backbone: pMAPLe4
  Backbone size w/o insert (bp): 6220
  Total vector size (bp): 8473
  Vector type: Bacterial Expression
Growth in bacteria
  Bacterial resistance: Kanamycin, 50 μg/mL
  Growth temperature: 37°C
  Growth strain: DH5alpha
  Growth instructions: Use BL21(DE3) for expression
  Copy number: Unknown
Gene/Insert
  Gene/Insert name: Protein-L-isoaspartate O-methyltransferase domain-containing protein 1 (alt name: PCMTD1)
  Species: H. sapiens (human)
  Insert size (bp): 2253
  Mutation: Residue 312 is Isoleucine in this plasmid but occurs naturally in humans as either an Asparagine or Isoleucine polymorphism. Uniprot Q96MG8-1 reflects the Asparagine polymorphism. Changed Lysine 57 to Phenylalanine, Alanine 217 to Phenylalanine, and Valine 220 to Phenylalanine.
  Entrez Gene: PCMTD1
  Tag / fusion protein: His-tag (N terminal on insert)
Resource information
  A portion of this plasmid was derived from a plasmid made by: Produced for us in this study by Twist Bioscience using our order specifications
Terms and licenses: Academic/Nonprofit Terms; Industry Terms: Not Available to Industry
Depositor comments: Induce with 0.5 mM IPTG at OD600 = 0.5 - 0.7 and express for 3 hours at 37°C after induction. Please visit https://doi.org/10.1101/2025.05.21.654933 for bioRxiv preprint.
How to cite: pMAPLe4 PCMTD1 F57 F217 F220 was a gift from Steven Clarke (Addgene plasmid # 246505 ; http://n2t.net/addgene:246505 ; RRID:Addgene_246505)
