[The description below was written by a language model from this plasmid's Addgene catalogue record and pLannotate feature annotations shown in this document.]
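Description:
pMAPLe4 PCMTD1 F57 F217 F220 is an 8,473 bp bacterial expression plasmid for producing a triple-mutant form of human protein-L-isoaspartate O-methyltransferase domain-containing protein 1 (PCMTD1) in E. coli. It is propagated through a ColE1/pMB1-type origin accompanied by the bom region and the rop gene, selected with kanamycin via an aminoglycoside phosphotransferase gene, and also carries an f1 origin. Several tetracycline-resistance fragments are annotated but appear to be backbone remnants rather than a functional marker. The record lists copy number as unknown.

Expression is driven by a T7 promoter with an adjacent lac operator and the T7 gene 10 ribosome binding site. A plasmid-borne lacI gene keeps this promoter repressed until IPTG is added, in a host such as BL21(DE3) that supplies T7 RNA polymerase. On the circular map, the reading frame begins with a cytosolic maltose binding protein lacking a signal sequence, followed by a His tag and then the PCMTD1 coding sequence, which ends ahead of a short annotated T7 gene 10B-derived fragment and the T7 terminator. The stated 2,253 bp insert size seems to cover this whole MBP-His-PCMTD1 unit, although the catalogue mentions only the N-terminal His tag. A separate cassette expresses TVMV protease from a PLtetO-1 promoter with an rrnB T1 terminator. This layout suggests in vivo removal of MBP to leave His-tagged protein, but no cleavage site is annotated and the record does not state this.

The insert carries Lys57Phe, Ala217Phe and Val220Phe substitutions, plus isoleucine at residue 312, a natural human polymorphism. The plasmid is intended for recombinant protein production, in connection with structural work on how the PCMTD1 cullin-RING E3 ubiquitin ligase recognises L-isoaspartyl-containing proteins.
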