Features (pLannotate 1.2.2; 24 found; start..end, strand, type, name):
      1..1071    +  CDS            PCMTD1: PCMD1_HUMAN - Experimental evidence at protein level: Swiss-Prot protein existence level 1. From Homo sapiens (Human).
   1075..1123    +  CDS            SET1 (fragment): solubility-enhancement tag derived from T7 phage gene 10B
   1131..1178    +  terminator     T7 terminator: transcription terminator for bacteriophage T7 RNA polymerase
   1215..1643    +  rep_origin     f1 ori (sequence partly withheld): f1 bacteriophage origin of replication; arrow indicates direction of (+) strand synthesis
   1696..1753    +  promoter       AmpR promoter (fragment): bla
   1762..2577    -  CDS            KanR: aminoglycoside phosphotransferase; aph(3')-Ia; confers resistance to kanamycin in bacteria or G418 (Geneticin®) in eukaryotes
   2699..3287    +  rep_origin     ori: high-copy-number ColE1/pMB1/pBR322/pUC origin of replication
   3473..3612    -  misc_feature   bom: basis of mobility region from pBR322
   3714..3905    -  CDS            rop: Rop protein, which maintains plasmids at low copy number; rop
   3922..4302    +  CDS            YPB1_ECOLX: Protein predicted: Swiss-Prot protein existence level 4. From Escherichia coli.
   4374..4605    -  CDS            TcR (fragment): tetracycline efflux protein; tet; confers resistance to tetracycline
   4687..4760    +  promoter       PLtetO-1 promoter: modified phage lambda PL promoter with tet operator sites (Lutz and Bujard, 1997)
   4784..5494    +  CDS            TVMV protease: tobacco vein mottling virus NIa protease (Nallamsetty et al., 2004)
   5527..5613    +  terminator     rrnB T1 terminator: Escherichia coli rrnB; transcription terminator T1 from the E. coli rrnB gene
   5626..5690    -  CDS            TcR (fragment): tetracycline efflux protein; tet; confers resistance to tetracycline
   5705..5726    -  protein_bind   CAP binding site: CAP binding activates transcription in the presence of cAMP. E. coli catabolite activator protein
   5739..6821    -  CDS            lacI: lac repressor; lacI; The lac repressor binds to the lac operator to inhibit transcription in E. coli. This inhibition can be relieved by adding lactose or isopropyl-β-D-thiogalactopyranoside (IPTG).
   6822..6899    -  promoter       lacI promoter: lacI
   6907..7186    -  CDS            TcR (fragment): tetracycline efflux protein; tet; confers resistance to tetracycline
   7208..7226    +  promoter       T7 promoter: promoter for bacteriophage T7 RNA polymerase
   7227..7251    +  protein_bind   lac operator: The lac repressor binds to the lac operator to inhibit transcription in E. coli. This inhibition can be relieved by adding lactose or isopropyl-β-D-thiogalactopyranoside (IPTG). lac repressor encoded by lacI
   7266..7288    +  RBS            RBS: efficient ribosome binding site from bacteriophage T7 gene 10 (Olins and Rangwala, 1989)
   7295..8395    +  CDS            MBP: maltose binding protein from E. coli; malE (mutated); This version of the gene does not encode a signal sequence, so MBP will remain in the cytosol.
   8426..8443    +  CDS            7xHis (fragment): 6xHis affinity tag
>Addgene plasmid #246505 | pMAPLe4 PCMTD1 F57 F217 F220 | addgene full sequence | sequence record 488946 | Addgene NGS Result
ATGGGTGGGGCTGTCTCGGCGGGAGAAGACAACGATGATCTGATTGATAACTTAAAGGAAGCACAATATA
TTCGTACAGAACGGGTTGAACAAGCATTCAGAGCAATTGATCGCGGGGATTATTATTTAGAAGGTTATCG
CGATAACGCCTACAAAGATCTGGCCTGGTTTCACGGCAACATTCATTTGAGCGCCCCGTGTATCTATAGC
GAGGTAATGGAGGCGCTGAAACTTCAGCCTGGGCTCTCATTTTTGAACCTGGGATCCGGTACCGGCTACC
TCTCAACGATGGTCGGACTGATTCTTGGTCCGTTTGGTATCAACCACGGCATTGAATTACATAGCGATGT
TGTGGAGTATGCTAAAGAGAAGCTGGAAAGTTTTATCAAAAACTCTGACTCCTTTGATAAATTTGAATTT
TGTGAACCGGCTTTTGTGGTCGGAAACTGTTTACAGATCGCGTCAGATAGCCATCAGTATGATCGCATCT
ATTGCGGAGCAGGTGTCCAGAAAGATCACGAAAACTATATGAAAATTCTGCTTAAAGTCGGTGGGATACT
TGTGATGCCGATCGAAGATCAACTGACGCAAATTATGCGCACTGGCCAAAACACGTGGGAAAGCAAGAAT
ATTTTGGCGGTGTCCTTCTTTCCGCTGTTTCAGCCCAGCAAGAACGACAACGGAAAACCGGATTCTGTTG
GTTTACCTCCGTGTGCGGTGAGAAATTTACAGGATCTTGCACGGATTTATATTCGCCGCACCTTGCGTAA
TTTCATAAATGACGAAATGCAAGCCAAAGGTATTCCACAACGTGCACCACCTAAACGAAAACGGAAACGG
GTTAAGCAACGCATTAATACATATGTATTTGTTGGTAATCAGTTGATCCCACAGCCGTTAGATTCTGAGG
AGGATGAAAAAATGGAGGAAGACATAAAGGAGGAAGAGGAAAAAGATCATAATGAAGCCATGAAACCGGA
AGAACCTCCACAAAACCTGTTACGAGAAAAAATTATGAAGCTTCCGCTGCCCGAGTCACTTAAAGCCTAT
TTGACGTATTTCCGGGATAAATAACTGCTAACAAAGCCCGAAAGGAAGCTGAGTTGGCTGCTGCCACCGC
TGAGCAATAACTAGCATAACCCCTTGGGGCCTCTAAACGGGTCTTGAGGGGTTTTTTGCTGAAAGGAGGA
ACTATATCCGGATTGGCGAATGGG
[124 nt withheld, positions 1215-1338]
C
[91 nt withheld, positions 1340-1430]
A
[49 nt withheld, positions 1432-1480]
CCTTTGACGTTGGAGTCCACGTTCTTT
[37 nt withheld, positions 1508-1544]
ACCCTATCTCGGTCTATTCTTTTGATTTATAAGGGATTTTGCCGATTTCGGCCTATTGGTTAAAAAATGA
GCTGATTTAACAAAAATTTAACGCGAATTTTAACAAAATATTAACGCTTACAATTTAGGTGGCACTTTTC
GGGGAAATGTGCGCGGAACCCCTATTTGTTTATTTTTCTAAATACATTCAAATATGTATCCGCTCATGAA
TTAATTCTTAGAAAAACTCATCGAGCATCAAATGAAACTGCAATTTATTCATATCAGGATTATCAATACC
ATATTTTTGAAAAAGCCGTTTCTGTAATGAAGGAGAAAACTCACCGAGGCAGTTCCATAGGATGGCAAGA
TCCTGGTATCGGTCTGCGATTCCGACTCGTCCAACATCAATACAACCTATTAATTTCCCCTCGTCAAAAA
TAAGGTTATCAAGTGAGAAATCACCATGAGTGACGACTGAATCCGGTGAGAATGGCAAAAGTTTATGCAT
TTCTTTCCAGACTTGTTCAACAGGCCAGCCATTACGCTCGTCATCAAAATCACTCGCATCAACCAAACCG
TTATTCATTCGTGATTGCGCCTGAGCGAGACGAAATACGCGATCGCTGTTAAAAGGACAATTACAAACAG
GAATCGAATGCAACCGGCGCAGGAACACTGCCAGCGCATCAACAATATTTTCACCTGAATCAGGATATTC
TTCTAATACCTGGAATGCTGTTTTCCCGGGGATCGCAGTGGTGAGTAACCATGCATCATCAGGAGTACGG
ATAAAATGCTTGATGGTCGGAAGAGGCATAAATTCCGTCAGCCAGTTTAGTCTGACCATCTCATCTGTAA
CATCATTGGCAACGCTACCTTTGCCATGTTTCAGAAACAACTCTGGCGCATCGGGCTTCCCATACAATCG
ATAGATTGTCGCACCTGATTGCCCGACATTATCGCGAGCCCATTTATACCCATATAAATCAGCATCCATG
TTGGAATTTAATCGCGGCCTAGAGCAAGACGTTTCCCGTTGAATATGGCTCATAACACCCCTTGTATTAC
TGTTTATGTAAGCAGACAGTTTTATTGTTCATGACCAAAATCCCTTAACGTGAGTTTTCGTTCCACTGAG
CGTCAGACCCCGTAGAAAAGATCAAAGGATCTTCTTGAGATCCTTTTTTTCTGCGCGTAATCTGCTGCTT
GCAAACAAAAAAACCACCGCTACCAGCGGTGGTTTGTTTGCCGGATCAAGAGCTACCAACTCTTTTTCCG
AAGGTAACTGGCTTCAGCAGAGCGCAGATACCAAATACTGTCCTTCTAGTGTAGCCGTAGTTAGGCCACC
ACTTCAAGAACTCTGTAGCACCGCCTACATACCTCGCTCTGCTAATCCTGTTACCAGTGGCTGCTGCCAG
TGGCGATAAGTCGTGTCTTACCGGGTTGGACTCAAGACGATAGTTACCGGATAAGGCGCAGCGGTCGGGC
TGAACGGGGGGTTCGTGCACACAGCCCAGCTTGGAGCGAACGACCTACACCGAACTGAGATACCTACAGC
GTGAGCTATGAGAAAGCGCCACGCTTCCCGAAGGGAGAAAGGCGGACAGGTATCCGGTAAGCGGCAGGGT
CGGAACAGGAGAGCGCACGAGGGAGCTTCCAGGGGGAAACGCCTGGTATCTTTATAGTCCTGTCGGGTTT
CGCCACCTCTGACTTGAGCGTCGATTTTTGTGATGCTCGTCAGGGGGGCGGAGCCTATGGAAAAACGCCA
GCAACGCGGCCTTTTTACGGTTCCTGGCCTTTTGCTGGCCTTTTGCTCACATGTTCTTTCCTGCGTTATC
CCCTGATTCTGTGGATAACCGTATTACCGCCTTTGAGTGAGCTGATACCGCTCGCCGCAGCCGAACGACC
GAGCGCAGCGAGTCAGTGAGCGAGGAAGCGGAAGAGCGCCTGATGCGGTATTTTCTCCTTACGCATCTGT
GCGGTATTTCACACCGCAATGGTGCACTCTCAGTACAATCTGCTCTGATGCCGCATAGTTAAGCCAGTAT
ACACTCCGCTATCGCTACGTGACTGGGTCATGGCTGCGCCCCGACACCCGCCAACACCCGCTGACGCGCC
CTGACGGGCTTGTCTGCTCCCGGCATCCGCTTACAGACAAGCTGTGACCGTCTCCGGGAGCTGCATGTGT
CAGAGGTTTTCACCGTCATCACCGAAACGCGCGAGGCAGCTGCGGTAAAGCTCATCAGCGTGGTCGTGAA
GCGATTCACAGATGTCTGCCTGTTCATCCGCGTCCAGCTCGTTGAGTTTCTCCAGAAGCGTTAATGTCTG
GCTTCTGATAAAGCGGGCCATGTTAAGGGCGGTTTTTTCCTGTTTGGTCACTGATGCCTCCGTGTAAGGG
GGATTTCTGTTCATGGGGGTAATGATACCGATGAAACGAGAGAGGATGCTCACGATACGGGTTACTGATG
ATGAACATGCCCGGTTACTGGAACGTTGTGAGGGTAAACAACTGGCGGTATGGATGCGGCGGGACCAGAG
AAAAATCACTCAGGGTCAATGCCAGCGCTTCGTTAATACAGATGTAGGTGTTCCACAGGGTAGCCAGCAG
CATCCTGCGATGCAGATCCGGAACATAATGGTGCAGGGCGCTGACTTCCGCGTTTCCAGACTTTACGAAA
CACGGAAACCGAAGACCATTCATGTTGTTGCTCAGGTCGCAGACGTTTTGCAGCAGCAGTCGCTTCACGT
TCGCTCGCGTATCGGTGATTCATTCTGCTAACCAGTAAGGCAACCCCGCCAGCCTAGCCGGGTCCTCAAC
GACAGGAGCACGATCATGCGCACCCGTGGGGCCGCCATGCCGGCGATAATGGCCTGCTTCTCGCCGAAAC
GTTTGGTGGCGGGACCAGTGACGAAGGCTTGAGCGAGGGCGTGCAAGATTCCGAATACCGCAAGCGACAG
GCCGATCATCGTCGCGCTCCAGCGAAAGCGGTCCTCGCCGAAAATGACCCAGAGCGCTGCCGGCACCTGT
CCTACGAGTTGCATGATAAAGAAGACAGTCATAAGTGCGGCTAAGATAGTCGACGTCTAAGAAACCATTA
TTATCATGACATTAACCTATAAAAATAGGCGTATCACGAGGCCCTTTCGTCTTCACCTCGAGTCCCTATC
AGTGATAGAGATTGACATCCCTATCAGTGATAGAGATACTGAGCACATCAGCAGGACGCACTGACCGAAT
TGATTTAAGGAGGTAACATATGTCTAAAGCTTTGCTGAAGGGCGTGCGCGATTTTAATCCGATCTCTGCT
TGCGTATGCCTGCTGGAAAACTCCTCGGATGGTCATAGTGAACGTCTGTTTGGCATTGGTTTTGGCCCGT
ATATCATTGCCAACCAGCATCTGTTTCGTCGTAACAATGGCGAACTGACCATCAAAACCATGCATGGTGA
ATTCAAAGTCAAAAACTCTACCCAGCTGCAGATGAAACCGGTTGAAGGCCGTGACATTATCGTTATCAAA
ATGGCTAAAGACTTCCCGCCGTTCCCGCAGAAACTGAAATTCCGTCAGCCGACCATCAAAGATCGTGTGT
GCATGGTGTCCACCAACTTTCAGCAGAAAAGCGTCTCGAGCCTGGTGTCTGAATCCTCTCACATTGTGCA
TAAAGAAGACACTTCTTTCTGGCAGCACTGGATCACCACTAAAGATGGCCAGTGTGGCAGCCCACTAGTT
TCCATCATTGATGGCAACATTCTGGGCATCCACAGCCTGACTCATACCACCAACGGTAGCAACTACTTCG
TGGAATTTCCGGAAAAATTCGTGGCGACTTATCTAGATGCCGCGGATGGTTGGTGCAAAAACTGGAAATT
CAACGCGGATAAAATCAGCTGGGGTTCCTTTACCCTGGTTGAAGATGCGCCGGAAGATGACTTCATGGCC
AAAAAAACTGTTGCCGCCATCATGGACTAATAAAGATCCCATGGTACGCGTGCTAGAGGCATCAAATAAA
ACGAAAGGCTCAGTCGAAAGACTGGGCCTTTCGTTTTATCTGTTGTTTGTCGGTGAACGCTCTCCTGAGT
AGGACAAATCCGCCGCCCTAGTAGTCATGCCCCGCGCCCACCGGAAGGAGCTGACTGGGTTGAAGGCTCT
CAAGGGCATCGGTCGAGATCCCGGTGCCTAATGAGTGAGCTAACTTACATTAATTGCGTTGCGCTCACTG
CCCGCTTTCCAGTCGGGAAACCTGTCGTGCCAGCTGCATTAATGAATCGGCCAACGCGCGGGGAGAGGCG
GTTTGCGTATTGGGCGCCAGGGTGGTTTTTCTTTTCACCAGTGAGACGGGCAACAGCTGATTGCCCTTCA
CCGCCTGGCCCTGAGAGAGTTGCAGCAAGCGGTCCACGCTGGTTTGCCCCAGCAGGCGAAAATCCTGTTT
GATGGTGGTTAACGGCGGGATATAACATGAGCTGTCTTCGGTATCGTCGTATCCCACTACCGAGATATCC
GCACCAACGCGCAGCCCGGACTCGGTAATGGCGCGCATTGCGCCCAGCGCCATCTGATCGTTGGCAACCA
GCATCGCAGTGGGAACGATGCCCTCATTCAGCATTTGCATGGTTTGTTGAAAACCGGACATGGCACTCCA
GTCGCCTTCCCGTTCCGCTATCGGCTGAATTTGATTGCGAGTGAGATATTTATGCCAGCCAGCCAGACGC
AGACGCGCCGAGACAGAACTTAATGGGCCCGCTAACAGCGCGATTTGCTGGTGACCCAATGCGACCAGAT
GCTCCACGCCCAGTCGCGTACCGTCTTCATGGGAGAAAATAATACTGTTGATGGGTGTCTGGTCAGAGAC
ATCAAGAAATAACGCCGGAACATTAGTGCAGGCAGCTTCCACAGCAATGGCATCCTGGTCATCCAGCGGA
TAGTTAATGATCAGCCCACTGACGCGTTGCGCGAGAAGATTGTGCACCGCCGCTTTACAGGCTTCGACGC
CGCTTCGTTCTACCATCGACACCACCACGCTGGCACCCAGTTGATCGGCGCGAGATTTAATCGCCGCGAC
AATTTGCGACGGCGCGTGCAGGGCCAGACTGGAGGTGGCAACGCCAATCAGCAACGACTGTTTGCCCGCC
AGTTGTTGTGCCACGCGGTTGGGAATGTAATTCAGCTCCGCCATCGCCGCTTCCACTTTTTCCCGCGTTT
TCGCAGAAACGTGGCTGGCCTGGTTCACCACGCGGGAAACGGTCTGATAAGAGACACCGGCATACTCTGC
GACATCGTATAACGTTACTGGTTTCACATTCACCACCCTGAATTGACTCTCTTCCGGGCGCTATCATGCC
ATACCGCGAAAGGTTTTGCGCCATTCGATGGTGTCCGGGATCTCGACGCTCTCCCTTATGCGACTCCTGC
ATTAGGAAGCAGCCCAGTAGTAGGTTGAGGCCGTTGAGCACCGCCGCCGCAAGGAATGGTGCATGCAAGG
AGATGGCGCCCAACAGTCCCCCGGCCACGGGGCCTGCCACCATACCCACGCCGAAACAAGCGCTCATGAG
CCCGAAGTGGCGAGCCCGATCTTCCCCATCGGTGATGTCGGCGATATAGGCGCCAGCAACCGCACCTGTG
GCGCCGGTGATGCCGGCCACGATGCGTCCGGCGTAGAGGATCGAGATCTCGATCCCGCGAAATTAATACG
ACTCACTATAGGGGAATTGTGAGCGGATAACAATTCCCCTCTAGAAATAATTTTGTTTAACTTTAAGAAG
GAGATATACCATGAAAATCGAAGAAGGTAAACTGGTAATCTGGATTAACGGCGATAAAGGCTATAACGGT
CTCGCTGAAGTCGGTAAGAAATTCGAGAAAGATACCGGAATTAAAGTCACCGTTGAGCATCCGGATAAAC
TGGAAGAGAAATTCCCACAGGTTGCGGCAACTGGCGATGGCCCTGACATTATCTTCTGGGCACACGACCG
CTTTGGTGGCTACGCTCAATCTGGCCTGTTGGCTGAAATCACCCCGGACAAAGCGTTCCAGGACAAGCTG
TATCCGTTTACCTGGGATGCCGTACGTTACAACGGCAAGCTGATTGCTTACCCGATCGCTGTTGAAGCGT
TATCGCTGATTTATAACAAAGATCTGCTGCCGAACCCGCCAAAAACCTGGGAAGAGATCCCGGCGCTGGA
TAAAGAACTGAAAGCGAAAGGTAAGAGCGCGCTGATGTTCAACCTGCAAGAACCGTACTTCACCTGGCCG
CTGATTGCTGCTGACGGGGGTTATGCGTTCAAGTATGAAAACGGCAAGTACGACATTAAAGACGTGGGCG
TGGATAACGCTGGCGCGAAAGCGGGTCTGACCTTCCTGGTTGACCTGATTAAAAACAAACACATGAATGC
AGACACCGATTACTCCATCGCAGAAGCTGCCTTTAATAAAGGCGAAACAGCGATGACCATCAACGGCCCG
TGGGCATGGTCCAACATCGACACCAGCAAAGTGAATTATGGTGTAACGGTACTGCCGACCTTCAAGGGTC
AACCATCCAAACCGTTCGTTGGCGTGCTGAGCGCAGGTATTAACGCCGCCAGTCCGAACAAAGAGCTGGC
AAAAGAGTTCCTCGAAAACTATCTGCTGACTGATGAAGGTCTGGAAGCGGTTAATAAAGACAAACCGCTG
GGTGCCGTAGCGCTGAAGTCTTACGAGGAAGAGTTGGCGAAAGATCCACGTATTGCCGCCACCATGGAAA
ACGCCCAGAAAGGTGAAATCATGCCGAACATCCCGCAGATGTCCGCTTTCTGGTATGCCGTGCGTACTGC
GGTGATCAACGCCGCCAGCGGTCGTCAGACTGTCGATGAAGCCCTGAAAGACGCGCAGACTAATGGCTCA
GAAACAGTTCGGTTCCAGTCTCATCACCATCACCATCACTCGAGCTCAGAGAACCTGTATTTCCAGAGT
